>Addgene plasmid #43280 | II-ATTC | depositor partial sequence | sequence record 58545 | II-ATTC sequence 426 bps
CGTCTCGCTTAACCCCAGAGCAGGTCGTGGCAATCGCCTCCAACATTGGCGGGAAACAGGCACTCGAGAC
TGTCCAGCGCCTGCTTCCCGTGCTGTGCCAAGCGCACGGACTCACCCCAGAGCAGGTCGTGGCCATTGCC
TCGAATGGAGGGGGCAAACAGGCGTTGGAAACCGTACAACGATTGCTGCCGGTGCTGTGCCAAGCGCACG
GCCTCACCCCAGAGCAGGTCGTGGCCATTGCCTCGAATGGAGGGGGCAAACAGGCGTTGGAAACCGTACA
ACGATTGCTGCCGGTGCTGTGCCAAGCGCACGGATTAACCCCAGAGCAGGTCGTGGCGATCGCAAGCCAC
GACGGAGGAAAGCAAGCCTTGGAAACAGTACAGAGGCTGTTGCCTGTGCTGTGCCAAGCGCACGGGCTCA
GAGACG
