>Addgene plasmid #43280 | II-ATTC | addgene partial sequence | sequence record 60624 | M13-F20 5'-TGTAAAACGACGGCCAGT-3'
CTCTAGATGCATGCTCGAGCGGCCGCCAGTGTGATGGATATCTGCAGAATTCGCCCTTGCCGTCCTAGCG
CGTCTCGCTTAACCCCAGAGCAGGTCGTGGCAATCGCCTCCAACATTGGCGGGAAACAGGCACTCGAGAC
TGTCCAGCGCCTGCTTCCCGTGCTGTGCCAAGCGCACGGACTCACCCCAGAGCAGGTCGTGGCCATTGCC
TCGAATGGAGGGGGCAAACAGGCGTTGGAAACCGTACAACGATTGCTGCCGGTGCTGTGCCAAGCGCACG
GCCTCACCCCAGAGCAGGTCGTGGCCATTGCCTCGAATGGAGGGGGCAAACAGGCGTTGGAAACCGTACA
ACGATTGCTGCCGGTGCTGTGCCAAGCGCACGGATTAACCCCAGAGCAGGTCGTGGCGATCGCAAGCCAC
GACGGAGGAAAGCAAGCCTTGGAAACAGTACAGAGGCTGTTGCCTGTGCTGTGCCAAGCGCACGGGCTCA
GAGACGTGGGCACAGGAAAGAAGGGCGAATTCCAGCACACTGGCGGCCGTTACTAGTGGATCCGAGCTCG
GTACCAAGCTTGATGCATAGCTTGAGTATTCTATAGTGTCACCTAAATAGCTTGGCGTAATCATGGTCAT
AGCTGTTTCCTGTGTGAAATTGTTATCCGCTCACAATTCCACACAACATACGAGCCGGAAGCATAAAGTG
TAAAGCCTGGGGTGCCTAATGAGTGAGCTAACTCACATTAATTGCGTTGCGCTCACTGCCCGCTTTCCAG
TCGGGAAACCTGTCGTGCCAGCTGCATTAATGAATCGGCCAACGCGCGGGGAGAGGCGGTTTGCGTATTG
GGCGCTCTTCCGCTTCCTCGCTCACTGACTCGCTGCGCTC
