[The description below was written by a language model from this plasmid's Addgene catalogue record.]
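Description:
II-ATTC is a bacterial cloning plasmid built on the commercial pCRII-TOPO backbone (about 4.0 kb without insert), into which a 426 bp synthetic fragment was placed by TOPO cloning. It is a high-copy plasmid propagated in E. coli and carries both ampicillin and kanamycin resistance, the dual selection typical of this backbone. No feature table accompanies the record, so the origin of replication and other backbone elements are not itemised. The listed sequencing primers, T7 on the 5′ side and M13 reverse on the 3′ side, indicate that the insert sits within the standard cloning region flanked by those priming sites.

The insert is described only by its name and as synthetic; the record does not spell out its composition. The associated publication concerns a TALEN genome-editing system for generating human stem cell-based disease models. In that context, the name most plausibly denotes a pre-assembled block of TAL effector repeat units recognising the four-base sequence ATTC, with "II" marking its position class within a modular assembly scheme. An insert of 426 bp is consistent with roughly four repeat units of about 34 amino acids each. This reading is an inference from the name, size and publication, not something the record states.

The vector type is bacterial cloning, and no eukaryotic promoter, tag or reporter is recorded. The plasmid therefore appears to be a storage and source vector for a library component, not an expression construct. Its fragment would be combined with others to build custom TALEN DNA-binding arrays.
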