Addgene plasmid #43280: II-ATTC
Depositing lab: Chad Cowan & Kiran Musunuru. Depositing organization: Harvard University. Publication: A TALEN Genome-Editing System for Generating Human Stem Cell-Based Disease Models. Ding Q, Lee YK, Schaefer EA, Peters DT, Veres A, Kim K, Kuperwasser N, Motola DL, Meissner TB, Hendriks WT, Trevisan M, Gupta RM, Moisan A, Banks E, Friesen M, Schinzel RT, Xia F, Tang A, Xia Y, Figueroa E, Wann A, Ahfeldt T, Daheron L, Zhang F, Rubin LL, Peng LF, Chung RT, Musunuru K, Cowan CA. Cell Stem Cell. 2012 Dec 12. pii: S1934-5909(12)00645-5. doi: 10.1016/j.stem.2012.11.011. PubMed 23246482.
Backbone
  Vector backbone: pCRII-TOPO
  Backbone manufacturer: Invitrogen
  Backbone size w/o insert (bp): 3973
  Vector type: Bacterial Cloning
Growth in bacteria
  Bacterial resistance: Ampicillin and Kanamycin, 100 & 50 μg/mL
  Growth temperature: 37°C
  Growth strain: Top10
  Copy number: High Copy
Gene/Insert
  Gene/Insert name: II-ATTC
  Species: Synthetic
  Insert size (bp): 426
  Cloning method: TOPO Cloning
  Sequencing primers: 5′ T7; 3′ M13-rev
Terms and licenses: Academic/Nonprofit Terms; Industry Terms: Not Available to Industry
How to cite: II-ATTC was a gift from Chad Cowan & Kiran Musunuru (Addgene plasmid # 43280 ; http://n2t.net/addgene:43280 ; RRID:Addgene_43280)
